Addgene plasmid #50802: GLURP-bio-His
Purpose: Expresses enzymatically monobiotinylated full length GLURP
Depositing lab: Gavin Wright. Depositing organization: Wellcome Sanger Institute. Publication: Towards a comprehensive Plasmodium falciparum merozoite cell surface and secreted recombinant protein library. Zenonos ZA, Rayner JC, Wright GJ. Malar J. 2014 Mar 12;13(1):93. doi: 10.1186/1475-2875-13-93. PubMed 24620899.
Backbone
  Vector backbone: pTT3
  Backbone manufacturer: Yves Durocher
  Backbone size w/o insert (bp): 6670
  Vector type: Mammalian Expression
Growth in bacteria
  Bacterial resistance: Ampicillin, 100 μg/mL
  Growth temperature: 37°C
  Growth strain: Top10
  Copy number: High Copy
Gene/Insert
  Gene/Insert name: GLURP (alt name: PF10_0344)
  Species: P. falciparum
  Insert size (bp): 3647
  Mutation: all potential N-linked glycosylation sites (N-X-S/T, where X is not proline) were systematically removed by substituting alanine for serine/threonine at these sites.
  Promoter: CMV
  Tag / fusion protein: ratCD4d3+4,biotinylation sequence, 6xHis (C terminal on backbone)
  Cloning method: Restriction Enzyme; 5′ cloning site NotI (not destroyed); 3′ cloning site AscI (not destroyed)
  Sequencing primers: 5′ CMV-F; 3′ EBVori-F (5'-CCACTCAGTGTTGGCAAATG-3')
Resource information
  A portion of this plasmid was derived from a plasmid made by: pTT3 was obtained from Yves Durocher, National Research Council of Canada
Terms and licenses: Academic/Nonprofit Terms; Industry Terms: Not Available to Industry
Depositor comments: Made by gene synthesis
How to cite: GLURP-bio-His was a gift from Gavin Wright (Addgene plasmid # 50802 ; http://n2t.net/addgene:50802 ; RRID:Addgene_50802)
