[The description below was written by a language model from this plasmid's Addgene catalogue record and pLannotate feature annotations shown in this document.]
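Description:
GLURP-bio-His is a mammalian expression plasmid built on the pTT3 backbone for transient production of a secreted, recombinant form of the Plasmodium falciparum glutamate-rich protein GLURP (PF10_0344). It is maintained in E. coli through a high-copy ColE1/pUC-type origin and selected with ampicillin via the β-lactamase gene. The backbone also carries an Epstein-Barr virus oriP element, which supports episomal persistence in mammalian cells that supply EBNA1. Residual lac regulatory fragments are also annotated and play no evident part in expression.

Expression is driven by the CMV immediate-early enhancer and promoter. This is followed by adenovirus-derived leader and splice sequences and a chimeric intron fragment that aid transcript processing, and the unit ends in a rabbit β-globin polyadenylation signal. A fragment of a mouse immunoglobulin heavy chain signal sequence lies at the start of the open reading frame and directs the product into the secretory pathway. The synthetic GLURP insert, about 3.6 kb and cloned between retained NotI and AscI sites, occupies the unannotated stretch between the signal sequence and the tags. All potential N-linked glycosylation sequons in it were removed by substituting alanine for the serine or threonine, so the parasite protein is not aberrantly glycosylated in mammalian cells.

The backbone adds a C-terminal tag comprising rat CD4 domains 3 and 4, a peptide substrate for enzymatic biotinylation and a 6xHis tag; only the CD4 portion is picked up by the feature table. Together these allow site-specific monobiotinylation for oriented capture on streptavidin, as well as detection and nickel-affinity purification. The construct belongs to a library of merozoite cell surface and secreted proteins.
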