Features (pLannotate 1.2.2; 18 found; start..end, strand, type, name):
      7..386     +  enhancer       CMV enhancer: human cytomegalovirus immediate early enhancer
    388..587     +  promoter       CMV promoter: human cytomegalovirus (CMV) immediate early promoter
    655..693     +  misc_feature   Ad SA (fragment): adenovirus major late transcript splice acceptor (Friedrich and Soriano, 1991)
    726..935     -  CDS            PTP (fragment): TERM_ADE02 - Experimental evidence at protein level: Swiss-Prot protein existence level 1. Protein covalently bound to the viral DNA that acts as a primer for viral genomic replication by DNA strand displacement. Assembles on the viral origin of replication in an initiation complex with viral polymerase, DBP, host NFIA and host POU2F1/OCT1. During initiation, the polymerase covalently couples the first dCTP with Ser- 580 of pTP. The terminal protein stimulates the template activity over 20 fold compared to protein-free templates. Neo-synthesized viral genomes are linked to two preterminal prot
    966..1055    +  intron         chimeric intron (fragment): chimera between introns from adenovirus and immunoglobulin heavy chain genes
   1074..1120    +  CDS            IgH signal sequence (fragment): signal sequence from the mouse immunoglobulin heavy chain variable region
   4827..5390    +  CDS            Cd4 (fragment): CD4_RAT - Experimental evidence at protein level: Swiss-Prot protein existence level 1. Integral membrane glycoprotein that plays an essential role in the immune response and serves multiple functions in responses against both external and internal offenses. In T-cells, functions primarily as a coreceptor for MHC class II molecule:peptide complex. The antigens presented by class II peptides are derived from extracellular proteins while class I peptides are derived from cytosolic proteins. Interacts simultaneously with the T-cell receptor (TCR) and the MHC class II presented by antigen presenti
   5550..5605    +  polyA_signal   β-globin poly(A) signal: rabbit β-globin polyadenylation signal (Gil and Proudfoot, 1987)
   6119..7800    -  rep_origin     oriP (fragment): Epstein-Barr virus oriP replication origin (Yates et al., 2000)
   7927..8031    +  promoter       AmpR promoter: bla
   8032..8892    +  CDS            AmpR: β-lactamase; bla; confers resistance to ampicillin, carbenicillin, and related antibiotics
   9063..9651    +  rep_origin     ori: high-copy-number ColE1/pMB1/pBR322/pUC origin of replication
   9834..9926    +  CDS            lacI (fragment): lac repressor; lacI; The lac repressor binds to the lac operator to inhibit transcription in E. coli. This inhibition can be relieved by adding lactose or isopropyl-β-D-thiogalactopyranoside (IPTG).
   9939..9960    +  protein_bind   CAP binding site: CAP binding activates transcription in the presence of cAMP. E. coli catabolite activator protein
   9975..10005   +  promoter       lac promoter: promoter for the E. coli lac operon
  10013..10029   +  protein_bind   lac operator: The lac repressor binds to the lac operator to inhibit transcription in E. coli. This inhibition can be relieved by adding lactose or isopropyl-β-D-thiogalactopyranoside (IPTG). lac repressor encoded by lacI
  10099..10115   +  promoter       tet promoter (fragment): E. coli promoter for tetracycline efflux protein gene
  10125..10150   -  CDS            bla(M) (fragment): β-lactamase lacking the signal sequence; bla(M); allows cytosolic expression of β-lactamase
>Addgene plasmid #50802 | GLURP-bio-His | depositor full sequence | sequence record 76202 | GLURP-bio-His sequence 10317 bps
CATGTTGACATTGATTATTGACTAGTTATTAATAGTAATCAATTACGGGGTCATTAGTTCATAGCCCATA
TATGGAGTTCCGCGTTACATAACTTACGGTAAATGGCCCGCCTGGCTGACCGCCCAACGACCCCCGCCCA
TTGACGTCAATAATGACGTATGTTCCCATAGTAACGCCAATAGGGACTTTCCATTGACGTCAATGGGTGG
AGTATTTACGGTAAACTGCCCACTTGGCAGTACATCAAGTGTATCATATGCCAAGTCCGCCCCCTATTGA
CGTCAATGACGGTAAATGGCCCGCCTGGCATTATGCCCAGTACATGACCTTACGGGACTTTCCTACTTGG
CAGTACATCTACGTATTAGTCATCGCTATTACCATGGTGATGCGGTTTTGGCAGTACACCAATGGGCGTG
GATAGCGGTTTGACTCACGGGGATTTCCAAGTCTCCACCCCATTGACGTCAATGGGAGTTTGTTTTGGCA
CCAAAATCAACGGGACTTTCCAAAATGTCGTAATAACCCCGCCCCGTTGACGCAAATGGGCGGTAGGCGT
GTACGGTGGGAGGTCTATATAAGCAGAGCTCGTTTAGTGAACCGTCAGATCCTCACTCTCTTCCGCATCG
CTGTCTGCGAGGGCCAGCTGTTGGGCTCGCGGTTGAGGACAAACTCTTCGCGGTCTTTCCAGTACTCTTG
GATCGGAAACCCGTCGGCCTCCGAACGGTACTCCGCCACCGAGGGACCTGAGCGAGTCCGCATCGACCGG
ATCGGAAAACCTCTCGAGAAAGGCGTCTAACCAGTCACAGTCGCAAGGTAGGCTGAGCACCGTGGCGGGC
GGCAGCGGGTGGCGGTCGGGGTTGTTTCTGGCGGAGGTGCTGCTGATGATGTAATTAAAGTAGGCGGTCT
TGAGACGGCGGATGGTCGAGGTGAGGTGTGGCAGGCTTGAGATCCAGCTGTTGGGGTGAGTACTCCCTCT
CAAAAGCGGGCATTACTTCTGCGCTAAGATTGTCAGTTTCCAAAAACGAGGAGGATTTGATATTCACCTG
GCCCGATCTGGCCATACACTTGAGTGACAATGACATCCACTTTGCCTTTCTCTCCACAGGTGTCCACTCC
CAGGTCCAAGTTTGCCACCATGGAGTTTCAGACCCAGGTACTCATGTCCCTGCTGCTCTGCATGTCTGGT
GCGGCCGCAAAGACAAACACCGCCGAGAACCGGAACAAGCGGATCGGCGGACCTAAGCTGAGAGGCAACG
TGGCCAGCAACATCAAGTTCCCCAGCGACAACAAGGGCAAGATCATCCGGGGCAGCAACGACAAGCTGAA
CAAGAACAGCGAGGACGTGCTGGAACAGAGCGAGAAGTCCCTGGTGTCCGAGAACGTGCCCAGCGGCCTG
GACATCGACGACATCCCCAAAGAGAGCATCTTCATCCAAGAGGACCAAGAGGGCCAGACCCACAGCGAGC
TGAACCCCGAGACAAGCGAGCACAGCAAGGACCTGAACAACAACGACGCCAAGAACGAGGCCTCCGACAT
CATCAGCGTCAACAACAAGGCCAACAAGGTGCAGAACCACTTCGAGAGCCTGAGCGACCTGGAACTGCTG
GAAAACAGCGCCCAGGACAACCTGGACAAGGACACCATCAGCACCGAGCCCTTCCCAAACCAGAAGCACA
AGGATCTGCAGCAGGATCTGAACGACGAGCCCCTGGAACCATTCCCAACCCAGATCCACAAAGACTACAA
AGAGAAGAACCTGATCAACGAAGAGGACAGCGAGCCATTCCCCCGGCAGAAACACAAGAAGGTGGACAAC
CACAACGAAGAAAAGAACGTGTTCCACGAGAACGGCGCTGCCAACGGCAATCAGGGCAGCCTGAAGCTGA
AGTCCTTCGACGAGCACCTGAAGGACGAGAAGATCGAGAACGAGCCTCTGGTGCACGAGAACCTGGCCAT
CCCCAACGACCCCATCGAGCAGATCCTGAACCAGCCCGAGCAAGAGACAAATATCCAAGAGCAGCTGTAC
AACGAGAAGCAGAACGTGGAAGAGAAACAGAACAGCCAGATCCCCAGCCTGGACCTGAAAGAGCCCACCA
ACGAGGACATCCTGCCCAATCACAACCCCCTCGAGAACATCAAGCAGAGCGAGTCCGAGATCAACCACGT
GCAGGACCACGCCCTGCCTAAAGAGAATATCATCGACAAGCTCGACAACCAGAAAGAGCACATCGACCAG
AGCCAGCACAACATCAACGTGCTGCAAGAGAACAATATCAACAACCACCAGCTCGAGCCCCAAGAGAAGC
CCAACATCGAGAGCTTCGAGCCCAAGAACATCGACAGCGAGATCATCCTGCCTGAGAACGTCGAGACAGA
AGAGATCATTGACGACGTGCCAAGCCCCAAGCACTCCAACCACGAGACATTCGAGGAAGAAACCAGCGAG
AGCGAGCACGAGGAAGCCGTGTCTGAGAAGAACGCCCACGAGACTGTGGAACATGAGGAAACAGTGTCCC
AAGAGAGCAACCCTGAGAAGGCCGACAACGACGGCAATGTGGCCCAGAACAGCAACAATGAGCTGAACGA
GAATGAGTTCGTCGAGAGCGAAAAGTCTGAGCACGAGCCAGCCGAGAACGAAGAGAGCAGCCTGGAAGAG
GGACACCACGAAGAGATCGTGCCCGAGCAGAACAACGAGGAAAGCGGCGAGAGCAAGCTGGTGGACAATG
ACGAGGGCGGCTTCGAAGAGGCCCACCATGAGAACTTCGCCAGCGAGGTGTCCAACTCCGAACTGAATGA
GAACGAGTTTGTGGAAAGCGACAAGAGCGTGACCGAGCCCGCCGAGCATGAAGAAGTGGTGTCTGAGGAA
AGCAACCCAGAGCCTGCCGAAAACGAGGAATCCAGCATTGAGGAAGCCCATCAAGAGGAAATTGTCCCTG
AGCAGAATGACGAAGAGTCTGGCGAGTCCGGCCTGGTGGATAACGAGGAAGGCGACTTCGAGGAACCCAA
TCACGAAGAGTTCGAACCTGACCAGAACGACGCCGAGCTGTCCGAAAATGAACTGGTGGAATCCGAGAAA
TCCGTGTCCGAACCTGCCGAGCACGTGGAAATTGTGTCAGAGAAGTCTGTGTCCGAGCCAGCTGAACACG
TCGAGATCGTGTCTGAAAAGTCCACCTCTGAGCCTGCTGAGCATGTTGAATCTGTGTCTGAGCAGTCCAA
CAACGAGCCCAGCGAGAAGAAAGACGGCCCCGTGCCTAGCAAGCCCTTCGAAGAAATCGAGAAAGTGGAC
GTGCAGCCCAAGATCGTGGACCTGCAGATCATCGAGCCTAACTTCGTGGACAGCCAGCCCAACCCCCAAG
AGCCAGTGGAACCCAGCTTCGTGAAGATTGAGAAGGTGCCCTCCGAGGAAAACAAGCACGCCAGCGTGGA
CCCCGAAGTGAAAGAAAAAGAAAACGTGGCCGAGGTGGTCGAGGAAAAGCAGAACTCCCAAGAAAGCGTG
GAAGAAATCCCCGTGAACGAGGACGAATTCGAGGATGTGCACACCGAGCAGCTGGACCTGGACCACAAGA
CCGTGGATCCCGAGATTGTGGAAGTTGAAGAGATCCCCTCCGAGTTGCACGAAAATGAGGTGGCCCACCC
CGAAATCGTGGAAATCGAAGAGGTGTTCCCCGAGCCCAACCAGAACAATGAGTTCCAAGAGATCAACGAG
GATGACAAGTCCGCCCACATCCAGCACGAGATCGTCGAGGTTGAGGAAATTCTGCCCGAGGACGACAAAA
ATGAGAAGGTCGAGCACGAAATCGTTGAGGTGGAAGAGATCCTGCCAGAGGACAAGAACGAGAAAGTGCA
GCATGAGATCGTTGAAGTCGAAGAAATACTCCCCGAGGATAAGAACGAAAAGGTCGAACACGAGATAGTG
GAAGTCGAGGAAATCCTTCCTGAGGACAAGAATGAGAAGGGCCAACACGAGATTGTCGAGGTCGAAGAGA
TTCTCCCTGAAGATAAGAATGAGAAAGTTCAGCACGAAATTGTCGAAGTGGAAGAAATATTGCCTGAGGA
CAAAAACGAAAAGGGGCAGCACGAAATCGTGGAAGTTGAGGAAATCTTGCCCGAAGATAAGAACGAGAAG
GTTGAGCACGAGATCGTCGAAGTTGAAGAGATCCTGCCTGAGGACAAAAATGAGAAAGGACAGCATGAGA
TAGTCGAGGTGGAAGAGATCCTTCCCGAGGACGATAAGAACGAGAAAGGCCAACACGAAATCGTGGAAGT
CGAAGAGATTCTGCCCGAGATCGTCGAGATCGAAGAAGTGCCCAGCCAGACGAACAACAATGAGAACATC
GAAACCATCAAGCCCGAGGAAAAGAAAAACGAGTTCAGCGTCGTCGAAGAGAAGGCCATCCCTCAAGAGC
CCGTGGTGCCCACCCTGAACGAAAACGAGAATGTGGCCCCCAAGCCTAGCGAGGGCGAGTCCACCAAGCC
CGACATCGTGCAGATCAAGATTGTGCAAGAAAACAAACCCAACAAGAAAGAAACCCCCGTCGTGGACGGC
CCCAAACACGTGGAACAGAACATTCAAGAGGATGATAACGACGAGGAAGATGACGACGACATTGATTTCG
AGGGCCTGTCCCGGAAGGACGACGAGAAGGACTCCAGCAACAAAAACAAGAAGAAGTCCAGCTTCATCAC
CTACATCTCCACCAAGAAGTTCAAGAAGGTTTCCCAGACCATCGTGTCCGTGATGATCAACGCCTACGAC
GGCGTGATCCAGGTGGTGTCCACCATCAAGGGAATCGCCAAGGATATCGTGATCTTCTTCCAGAACATTG
GCGCGCCGTCGACCTCCATCACGGCCTATAAGAGTGAGGGGGAGTCAGCGGAGTTCTCCTTCCCACTCAA
CCTTGGAGAGGAAAGCCTGCAGGGAGAGTTGAGATGGAAGGCAGAGAAGGCTCCTTCTTCCCAGTCCTGG
ATCACCTTCTCCCTAAAGAACCAAAAGGTGTCTGTGCAGAAGTCTACTAGCAACCCCAAGTTCCAGCTGT
CCGAAACGCTCCCACTCACCCTTCAGATACCCCAGGTCTCCCTTCAGTTTGCTGGTTCTGGCAACCTGAC
CCTGACTCTGGACAGAGGGATACTGTATCAGGAAGTGAACCTGGTGGTGATGAAAGTGACTCAGCCCGAC
AGCAACACTTTGACCTGTGAGGTGATGGGACCCACCTCACCCAAGATGAGACTGATCTTGAAGCAGGAGA
ATCAGGAGGCCAGGGTCTCCAGGCAGGAGAAAGTGATTCAAGTGCAGGCCCCTGAAGCAGGGGTGTGGCA
ATGTCTACTGAGTGAAGGTGAAGAGGTCAAGATGGACTCCAAGATCCAGGTTTTATCCAAAGGGTTGAAT
TCCGGCAGCCTGCACCACATCCTGGACGCCCAGAAGATGCTGTGGAACCACAGGGACAGGAACCTGCCTC
CTCTGGCCCCTCTGGGCCCCCACCACCATCACCACCATTGAGTCTAGACACGTGATTAATTAAGGATCCC
CCGACCTCGACCTCTGGCTAATAAAGGAAATTTATTTTCATTGCAATAGTGTGTTGGAATTTTTTGTGTC
TCTCACTCGGAAGGACATATGGGAGGGCAAATCATTTGGTCGAGATCCCTCGGAGATCTCTAGCTAGAGG
ATCGATCCCCGCCCCGGACGAACTAAACCTGACTACGACATCTCTGCCCCTTCTTCGCGGGGCAGTGCAT
GTAATCCCTTCAGTTGGTTGGTACAACTTGCCAACTGGGCCCTGTTCCACATGTGACACGGGGGGGGACC
AAACACAAAGGGGTTCTCTGACTGTAGTTGACATCCTTATAAATGGATGTGCACATTTGCCAACACTGAG
TGGCTTTCATCCTGGAGCAGACTTTGCAGTCTGTGGACTGCAACACAACATTGCCTTTATGTGTAACTCT
TGGCTGAAGCTCTTACACCAATGCTGGGGGACATGTACCTCCCAGGGGCCCAGGAAGACTACGGGAGGCT
ACACCAACGTCAATCAGAGGGGCCTGTGTAGCTACCGATAAGCGGACCCTCAAGAGGGCATTAGCAATAG
TGTTTATAAGGCCCCCTTGTTAACCCTAAACGGGTAGCATATGCTTCCCGGGTAGTAGTATATACTATCC
AGACTAACCCTAATTCAATAGCATATGTTACCCAACGGGAAGCATATGCTATCGAATTAGGGTTAGTAAA
AGGGTCCTAAGGAACAGCGATATCTCCCACCCCATGAGCTGTCACGGTTTTATTTACATGGGGTCAGGAT
TCCACGAGGGTAGTGAACCATTTTAGTCACAAGGGCAGTGGCTGAAGATCAAGGAGCGGGCAGTGAACTC
TCCTGAATCTTCGCCTGCTTCTTCATTCTCCTTCGTTTAGCTAATAGAATAACTGCTGAGTTGTGAACAG
TAAGGTGTATGTGAGGTGCTCGAAAACAAGGTTTCAGGTGACGCCCCCAGAATAAAATTTGGACGGGGGG
TTCAGTGGTGGCATTGTGCTATGACACCAATATAACCCTCACAAACCCCTTGGGCAATAAATACTAGTGT
AGGAATGAAACATTCTGAATATCTTTAACAATAGAAATCCATGGGGTGGGGACAAGCCGTAAAGACTGGA
TGTCCATCTCACACGAATTTATGGCTATGGGCAACACATAATCCTAGTGCAATATGATACTGGGGTTATT
AAGATGTGTCCCAGGCAGGGACCAAGACAGGTGAACCATGTTGTTACACTCTATTTGTAACAAGGGGAAA
GAGAGTGGACGCCGACAGCAGCGGACTCCACTGGTTGTCTCTAACACCCCCGAAAATTAAACGGGGCTCC
ACGCCAATGGGGCCCATAAACAAAGACAAGTGGCCACTCTTTTTTTTGAAATTGTGGAGTGGGGGCACGC
GTCAGCCCCCACACGCCGCCCTGCGGTTTTGGACTGTAAAATAAGGGTGTAATAACTTGGCTGATTGTAA
CCCCGCTAACCACTGCGGTCAAACCACTTGCCCACAAAACCACTAATGGCACCCCGGGGAATACCTGCAT
AAGTAGGTGGGCGGGCCAAGATAGGGGCGCGATTGCTGCGATCTGGAGGACAAATTACACACACTTGCGC
CTGAGCGCCAAGCACAGGGTTGTTGGTCCTCATATTCACGAGGTCGCTGAGAGCACGGTGGGCTAATGTT
GCCATGGGTAGCATATACTACCCAAATATCTGGATAGCATATGCTATCCTAATCTATATCTGGGTAGCAT
AGGCTATCCTAATCTATATCTGGGTAGCATATGCTATCCTAATCTATATCTGGGTAGTATATGCTATCCT
AATTTATATCTGGGTAGCATAGGCTATCCTAATCTATATCTGGGTAGCATATGCTATCCTAATCTATATC
TGGGTAGTATATGCTATCCTAATCTGTATCCGGGTAGCATATGCTATCCTAATAGAGATTAGGGTAGTAT
ATGCTATCCTAATTTATATCTGGGTAGCATATACTACCCAAATATCTGGATAGCATATGCTATCCTAATC
TATATCTGGGTAGCATATGCTATCCTAATCTATATCTGGGTAGCATAGGCTATCCTAATCTATATCTGGG
TAGCATATGCTATCCTAATCTATATCTGGGTAGTATATGCTATCCTAATTTATATCTGGGTAGCATAGGC
TATCCTAATCTATATCTGGGTAGCATATGCTATCCTAATCTATATCTGGGTAGTATATGCTATCCTAATC
TGTATCCGGGTAGCATATGCTATCCTCATGATAAGCTGTCAAACATGAGAATTTTCTTGAAGACGAAAGG
GCCTCGTGATACGCCTATTTTTATAGGTTAATGTCATGATAATAATGGTTTCTTAGACGTCAGGTGGCAC
TTTTCGGGGAAATGTGCGCGGAACCCCTATTTGTTTATTTTTCTAAATACATTCAAATATGTATCCGCTC
ATGAGACAATAACCCTGATAAATGCTTCAATAATATTGAAAAAGGAAGAGTATGAGTATTCAACATTTCC
GTGTCGCCCTTATTCCCTTTTTTGCGGCATTTTGCCTTCCTGTTTTTGCTCACCCAGAAACGCTGGTGAA
AGTAAAAGATGCTGAAGATCAGTTGGGTGCACGAGTGGGTTACATCGAACTGGATCTCAACAGCGGTAAG
ATCCTTGAGAGTTTTCGCCCCGAAGAACGTTTTCCAATGATGAGCACTTTTAAAGTTCTGCTATGTGGCG
CGGTATTATCCCGTGTTGACGCCGGGCAAGAGCAACTCGGTCGCCGCATACACTATTCTCAGAATGACTT
GGTTGAGTACTCACCAGTCACAGAAAAGCATCTTACGGATGGCATGACAGTAAGAGAATTATGCAGTGCT
GCCATAACCATGAGTGATAACACTGCGGCCAACTTACTTCTGACAACGATCGGAGGACCGAAGGAGCTAA
CCGCTTTTTTGCACAACATGGGGGATCATGTAACTCGCCTTGATCGTTGGGAACCGGAGCTGAATGAAGC
CATACCAAACGACGAGCGTGACACCACGATGCCTGCAGCAATGGCAACAACGTTGCGCAAACTATTAACT
GGCGAACTACTTACTCTAGCTTCCCGGCAACAATTAATAGACTGGATGGAGGCGGATAAAGTTGCAGGAC
CACTTCTGCGCTCGGCCCTTCCGGCTGGCTGGTTTATTGCTGATAAATCTGGAGCCGGTGAGCGTGGGTC
TCGCGGTATCATTGCAGCACTGGGGCCAGATGGTAAGCCCTCCCGTATCGTAGTTATCTACACGACGGGG
AGTCAGGCAACTATGGATGAACGAAATAGACAGATCGCTGAGATAGGTGCCTCACTGATTAAGCATTGGT
AACTGTCAGACCAAGTTTACTCATATATACTTTAGATTGATTTAAAACTTCATTTTTAATTTAAAAGGAT
CTAGGTGAAGATCCTTTTTGATAATCTCATGACCAAAATCCCTTAACGTGAGTTTTCGTTCCACTGAGCG
TCAGACCCCGTAGAAAAGATCAAAGGATCTTCTTGAGATCCTTTTTTTCTGCGCGTAATCTGCTGCTTGC
AAACAAAAAAACCACCGCTACCAGCGGTGGTTTGTTTGCCGGATCAAGAGCTACCAACTCTTTTTCCGAA
GGTAACTGGCTTCAGCAGAGCGCAGATACCAAATACTGTTCTTCTAGTGTAGCCGTAGTTAGGCCACCAC
TTCAAGAACTCTGTAGCACCGCCTACATACCTCGCTCTGCTAATCCTGTTACCAGTGGCTGCTGCCAGTG
GCGATAAGTCGTGTCTTACCGGGTTGGACTCAAGACGATAGTTACCGGATAAGGCGCAGCGGTCGGGCTG
AACGGGGGGTTCGTGCACACAGCCCAGCTTGGAGCGAACGACCTACACCGAACTGAGATACCTACAGCGT
GAGCTATGAGAAAGCGCCACGCTTCCCGAAGGGAGAAAGGCGGACAGGTATCCGGTAAGCGGCAGGGTCG
GAACAGGAGAGCGCACGAGGGAGCTTCCAGGGGGAAACGCCTGGTATCTTTATAGTCCTGTCGGGTTTCG
CCACCTCTGACTTGAGCGTCGATTTTTGTGATGCTCGTCAGGGGGGCGGAGCCTATGGAAAAACGCCAGC
AACGCGGCCTTTTTACGGTTCCTGGCCTTTTGCTGGCCTTTTGCTCACATGTTCTTTCCTGCGTTATCCC
CTGATTCTGTGGATAACCGTATTACCGCCTTTGAGTGAGCTGATACCGCTCGCCGCAGCCGAACGACCGA
GCGCAGCGAGTCAGTGAGCGAGGAAGCGGAAGAGCGCCCAATACGCAAACCGCCTCTCCCCGCGCGTTGG
CCGATTCATTAATGCAGCTGGCACGACAGGTTTCCCGACTGGAAAGCGGGCAGTGAGCGCAACGCAATTA
ATGTGAGTTAGCTCACTCATTAGGCACCCCAGGCTTTACACTTTATGCTTCCGGCTCGTATGTTGTGTGG
AATTGTGAGCGGATAACAATTTCACACAGGAAACAGCTATGACCATGATTACGCCAAGCTCTAGCTAGAG
GTCGACCAATTCTCATGTTTGACAGCTTATCATCGCAGATCCGGGCAACGTTGTTGCCATTGCTGCAGGC
GCAGAACTGGTAGGTATGGAAGATCTATACATTGAATCAATATTGGCAATTAGCCATATTAGTCATTGGT
TATATAGCATAAATCAATATTGGCTATTGGCCATTGCATACGTTGTATCTATATCATAATATGTACATTT
ATATTGGCTCATGTCCAATATGACCGC
