>Addgene plasmid #50802 | GLURP-bio-His | addgene partial sequence | sequence record 78601 | EBVori-F
GAACCCCTTTGTGTTTGGTCCCCCCCCGTGTCACATGTGGAACAGGGCCCAGTTGGCAAGTTGTACCAAC
CAACTGAAGGGATTACATGCACTGCCCCGCGAAGAAGGGGCAGAGATGTCGTAGTCAGGTTTAGTTCGTC
CGGGGCGGGGATCGATCCTCTAGCTAGAGATCTCCGAGGGATCTCGACCAAATGATTTGCCCTCCCATAT
GTCCTTCCGAGTGAGAGACACAAAAAATTCCAACACACTATTGCAATGAAAATAAATTTCCTTTATTAGC
CAGAGGTCGAGGTCGGGGGATCCTTAATTAATCACGTGTCTAGACTCAATGGTGGTGATGGTGGTGGGGG
CCCAGAGGGGCCAGAGGAGGCAGGTTCCTGTCCCTGTGGTTCCACAGCATCTTCTGGGCGTCCAGGATGT
GGTGCAGGCTGCCGGAATTCAACCCTTTGGATAAAACCTGGATCTTGGAGTCCATCTTGACCTCTTCACC
TTCACTCAGTAGACATTGCCACACCCCTGCTTCAGGGGCCTGCACTTGAATCACTTTCTCCTGCCTGGAG
ACCCTGGCCTCCTGATTCTCCTGCTTCAAGATCAGTCTCATCTTGGGTGAGGTGGGTCCCATCACCTCAC
AGGTCAAAGTGTTGCTGTCGGGCTGAGTCACTTTCATCACCACCAGGTTCACTTCCTGATACAGTATCCC
TCTGTCCAGAGTCAGGGTCAGGTTGCCAGAACCAGCAAACTGAAGGGAGACCTGGGGTATCTGAAGGGTG
AGTGGGAGCGTTTCGGACAGCTGGAACTTGGGGTTGCTAGTAGACTTCTGCACAGACACCTTTTGGTTCT
TTAGGGAGAAGGTGATCCAGGACTGGGAAGAA
