>Addgene plasmid #50802 | GLURP-bio-His | addgene partial sequence | sequence record 79444 | CMV-F 5'-CGCAAATGGGCGGTAGGCGTG-3'
ACCGTCAGATCCTCACTCTCTTCCGCATCGCTGTCTGCGAGGGCCAGCTGTTGGGCTCGCGGTTGAGGAC
AAACTCTTCGCGGTCTTTCCAGTACTCTTGGATCGGAAACCCGTCGGCCTCCGAACGGTACTCCGCCACC
GAGGGACCTGAGCGAGTCCGCATCGACCGGATCGGAAAACCTCTCGAGAAAGGCGTCTAACCAGTCACAG
TCGCAAGGTAGGCTGAGCACCGTGGCGGGCGGCAGCGGGTGGCGGTCGGGGTTGTTTCTGGCGGAGGTGC
TGCTGATGATGTAATTAAAGTAGGCGGTCTTGAGACGGCGGATGGTCGAGGTGAGGTGTGGCAGGCTTGA
GATCCAGCTGTTGGGGTGAGTACTCCCTCTCAAAAGCGGGCATTACTTCTGCGCTAAGATTGTCAGTTTC
CAAAAACGAGGAGGATTTGATATTCACCTGGCCCGATCTGGCCATACACTTGAGTGACAATGACATCCAC
TTTGCCTTTCTCTCCACAGGTGTCCACTCCCAGGTCCAAGTTTGCCACCATGGAGTTTCAGACCCAGGTA
CTCATGTCCCTGCTGCTCTGCATGTCTGGTGCGGCCGCAAAGACAAACACCGCCGAGAACCGGAACAAGC
GGATCGGCGGACCTAAGCTGAGAGGCAACGTGGCCAGCAACATCAAGTTCCCCAGCGACAACAAGGGCAA
GATCATCCGGGGCAGCAACGACAAGCTGAACAAGAACAGCGAGGACGTGCTGGAACAGAGCGAGAAGTCC
CTGGTGTCCGAGAACGTGCCCAGCGGCCTG
